Addgene plasmid #111080: pcDNA3.1-R1ACR_6367-EYFP
Purpose: Anion channelrhodopsin from Rhodomonas sp. for expression in mammalian cells
Depositing lab: John Spudich. Depositing organization: University of Texas Health Science Center at Houston. Publication: Extending the Time Domain of Neuronal Silencing with Cryptophyte Anion Channelrhodopsins. Govorunova EG, Sineshchekov OA, Hemmati R, Janz R, Morelle O, Melkonian M, Wong GK, Spudich JL. eNeuro. 2018 Jul 10;5(3). pii: eN-MNT-0174-18. doi: 10.1523/ENEURO.0174-18.2018. eCollection 2018 May-Jun. PubMed 30027111.
Backbone
  Vector backbone: pcDNA3.1
  Backbone size w/o insert (bp): 6217
  Total vector size (bp): 7108
  Vector type: Mammalian Expression
Growth in bacteria
  Bacterial resistance: Ampicillin, 100 μg/mL
  Growth temperature: 37°C
  Growth strain: DH5alpha
  Copy number: Unknown
Gene/Insert
  Gene/Insert name: Anion channelrhodopsin R1ACR_6367
  Species: Rhodomonas sp. (CCMP768)
  Insert size (bp): 891
  GenBank ID: MG831194
  Tag / fusion protein: EYFP (C terminal on insert)
  Cloning method: Restriction Enzyme; 5′ cloning site BamHI (not destroyed); 3′ cloning site XbaI (not destroyed)
  Sequencing primers: 5′ T7
Terms and licenses: Academic/Nonprofit Terms; Industry Terms: Not Available to Industry
How to cite: pcDNA3.1-R1ACR_6367-EYFP was a gift from John Spudich (Addgene plasmid # 111080 ; http://n2t.net/addgene:111080 ; RRID:Addgene_111080)
