[The description below was written by a language model from this plasmid's Addgene catalogue record and pLannotate feature annotations shown in this document.]
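Description:
pcDNA3.1-R1ACR_6367-EYFP is a mammalian expression plasmid built on the pcDNA3.1 backbone that encodes R1ACR_6367, an anion-conducting channelrhodopsin from the cryptophyte alga Rhodomonas sp. (CCMP768), fused at its C terminus to EYFP. The roughly 0.9 kb opsin coding region was inserted between BamHI and XbaI sites downstream of the human cytomegalovirus immediate-early enhancer and promoter. A T7 promoter sits just upstream of the insert and serves as a sequencing primer site. The automated annotation does not label the opsin itself, but the unannotated stretch between the T7 promoter and the EYFP coding sequence matches its expected position and size. Transcripts are terminated by the bovine growth hormone polyadenylation signal. A backbone V5 epitope sequence is annotated after EYFP, though the record does not indicate whether it is translated in frame with the fusion. The short "HIV-1 LTR" and extra SV40 promoter fragments are minor partial matches rather than functional elements.

The plasmid is propagated in E. coli through a high-copy ColE1/pUC-type origin with ampicillin selection from the β-lactamase gene, and it also carries an f1 origin for single-stranded DNA production. An SV40 early promoter drives a neomycin phosphotransferase cassette ending in an SV40 poly(A) signal, which allows G418 selection of stably transfected mammalian cells. The sequenced record (7,074 nt) is slightly shorter than the catalogued total size of 7,108 bp.

The construct is intended for heterologous expression of this light-gated chloride channel in mammalian cells. The EYFP tag identifies expressing cells and shows the protein's localization, for example during electrophysiological characterization. The associated work concerns cryptophyte anion channelrhodopsins as optogenetic tools for extending the time range of neuronal silencing.
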