Features (pLannotate 1.2.2; 21 found; start..end, strand, type, name):
      1..380     +  enhancer       CMV enhancer: human cytomegalovirus immediate early enhancer
    381..584     +  promoter       CMV promoter: human cytomegalovirus (CMV) immediate early promoter
    580..613     +  LTR            5' LTR (truncated) (fragment): truncated 5' long terminal repeat (LTR) from HIV-1
    629..647     +  promoter       T7 promoter: promoter for bacteriophage T7 RNA polymerase
   1592..2308    +  CDS            EYFP: enhanced YFP mammalian codon-optimized
   2338..2379    +  CDS            V5 tag: epitope tag from simian virus 5
   2435..2659    +  polyA_signal   bGH poly(A) signal: bovine growth hormone polyadenylation signal
   2663..2684    +  promoter       SV40 promoter (fragment): SV40 enhancer and early promoter
   2705..3133    +  rep_origin     f1 ori (sequence partly withheld): f1 bacteriophage origin of replication; arrow indicates direction of (+) strand synthesis
   3147..3476    +  promoter       SV40 promoter: SV40 enhancer and early promoter
   3543..4334    +  CDS            neo: KKA2_KLEPN - Also known as kan, nptII. Experimental evidence at protein level: Swiss-Prot protein existence level 1. Resistance to kanamycin, neomycin, paromomycin, ribostamycin, butirosin and gentamicin B. From Klebsiella pneumoniae.
   4360..4518    +  CDS            ble (fragment): BLE_KLEPN - Experimental evidence at protein level: Swiss-Prot protein existence level 1. Binding protein with a strong affinity to the bleomycin family of antibiotics. Binds to CL990; an antimitotic-antibiotic compound. From Klebsiella pneumoniae.
   4513..4634    +  polyA_signal   SV40 poly(A) signal: SV40 polyadenylation signal
   4707..4723    -  protein_bind   lac operator: The lac repressor binds to the lac operator to inhibit transcription in E. coli. This inhibition can be relieved by adding lactose or isopropyl-β-D-thiogalactopyranoside (IPTG). lac repressor encoded by lacI
   4731..4761    -  promoter       lac promoter: promoter for the E. coli lac operon
   4776..4797    -  protein_bind   CAP binding site: CAP binding activates transcription in the presence of cAMP. E. coli catabolite activator protein
   4810..4902    -  CDS            lacI (fragment): lac repressor; lacI; The lac repressor binds to the lac operator to inhibit transcription in E. coli. This inhibition can be relieved by adding lactose or isopropyl-β-D-thiogalactopyranoside (IPTG).
   5085..5673    -  rep_origin     ori: high-copy-number ColE1/pMB1/pBR322/pUC origin of replication
   5844..6704    -  CDS            AmpR: β-lactamase; bla; confers resistance to ampicillin, carbenicillin, and related antibiotics
   6705..6809    -  promoter       AmpR promoter: bla
   6868..6920    -  misc_feature   bom (fragment): basis of mobility region from pBR322
>Addgene plasmid #111080 | pcDNA3.1-R1ACR_6367-EYFP | addgene full sequence | sequence record 211927 | Addgene NGS Result
GACATTGATTATTGACTAGTTATTAATAGTAATCAATTACGGGGTCATTAGTTCATAGCCCATATATGGA
GTTCCGCGTTACATAACTTACGGTAAATGGCCCGCCTGGCTGACCGCCCAACGACCCCCGCCCATTGACG
TCAATAATGACGTATGTTCCCATAGTAACGCCAATAGGGACTTTCCATTGACGTCAATGGGTGGAGTATT
TACGGTAAACTGCCCACTTGGCAGTACATCAAGTGTATCATATGCCAAGTACGCCCCCTATTGACGTCAA
TGACGGTAAATGGCCCGCCTGGCATTATGCCCAGTACATGACCTTATGGGACTTTCCTACTTGGCAGTAC
ATCTACGTATTAGTCATCGCTATTACCATGGTGATGCGGTTTTGGCAGTACATCAATGGGCGTGGATAGC
GGTTTGACTCACGGGGATTTCCAAGTCTCCACCCCATTGACGTCAATGGGAGTTTGTTTTGGCACCAAAA
TCAACGGGACTTTCCAAAATGTCGTAACAACTCCGCCCCATTGACGCAAATGGGCGGTAGGCGTGTACGG
TGGGAGGTCTATATAAGCAGAGCTCTCTGGCTAACTAGAGAACCCACTGCTTACTGGCTTATCGAAATTA
ATACGACTCACTATAGGGAGACCCAAGCTGGCTAGTTAAGCTTGGTACCGAGCTCGGATCCATGTCTGCC
ATCACAGACCCCGCCCTGGGCCTGTACGGAACCTGGGAGGCCGCCAACAAGGAGTGCGTGGATAAGGGCG
TGGAGTTTAGCTCCAATACCCGGATGATCGTGCTGCTGTTTGCCAGCGTGTGCTTCTGTCAGACAGTGTA
TATGACCAGCAGGGCACCAAGGGTGAACTGGGAGGGCTGCTACCTGCCTCTGTGCGAGACATTTCTGTAT
GGCCTGGCAGCAAGCGGAAACGGAATGATCCGGCTGTCCAATGGCAGAATGGTGCCAATGGCCAGGTTCT
GCTCCTGGCTGGTGACCTGTCCCATCATGCTGATGTCTGTGCTGGCCATCCACGACGTGCGCTGGATGGG
CGTGCCTGTGAAGAATATGGTCATCGCAGCCACACTGATCAGGACCGTGCTGGGAATCGGAGCATCTAGC
ACCATCACAGAGACACTGAGATGGGTGCAGTACTGCATCGCCTGTGCCGTGTTCGTGTTCGAGCTGACAA
TGGTGAACCAGCTGTTTATCGCCGGCCTGCAGAAGTTCGGCGTGGTGAAGACCAAGCTGAATGACATGGT
GTATATGAGGATCATGATCCTGCGCGCCCTGTTCTTTTTCAGCTGGACAGCCTTTCCTGTGATCTGGATT
CTGTCCTCTACCGGCTTCTGCGTGATCGGAGAGGACGGCTCCGTGCTGGCATACCTGGTGGCCGACTTCC
TGTGCAAGAACGTGTATGGCATCATCAACACAAATACCCTGTTCCAGGTGCTGGATGGCGAGTGGAAGCC
AGAGACAAGGGACACCGATGGCAAGATCGCCACAAATCGCCACGCCCACATCGGCGAGACATACCTGGAG
ATGCTGCTGGCCCGGATCAGACGGCACAGAGAGGGCGAGCTGGCGGCCGCCGTGAGCAAGGGCGAGGAGC
TGTTCACCGGGGTGGTGCCCATCCTGGTCGAGCTGGACGGCGACGTAAACGGCCACAAGTTCAGCGTGTC
CGGCGAGGGCGAGGGCGATGCCACCTACGGCAAGCTGACCCTGAAGTTCATCTGCACCACCGGCAAGCTG
CCCGTGCCCTGGCCCACCCTCGTGACCACCTTCGGCTACGGCCTGCAGTGCTTCGCCCGCTACCCCGACC
ACATGAAGCAGCACGACTTCTTCAAGTCCGCCATGCCCGAAGGCTACGTCCAGGAGCGCACCATCTTCTT
CAAGGACGACGGCAACTACAAGACCCGCGCCGAGGTGAAGTTCGAGGGCGACACCCTGGTGAACCGCATC
GAGCTGAAGGGCATCGACTTCAAGGAGGACGGCAACATCCTGGGGCACAAGCTGGAGTACAACTACAACA
GCCACAACGTCTATATCATGGCCGACAAGCAGAAGAACGGCATCAAGGTGAACTTCAAGATCCGCCACAA
CATCGAGGACGGCAGCGTGCAGCTCGCCGACCACTACCAGCAGAACACCCCCATCGGCGACGGCCCCGTG
CTGCTGCCCGACAACCACTACCTGAGCTACCAGTCCGCCCTGAGCAAAGACCCCAACGAGAAGCGCGATC
ACATGGTCCTGCTGGAGTTCGTGACCGCCGCCGGGATCACTCTCGGCATGGACGAGCTGTACAAGTAACA
TATGCTCTAGAGGGCCCGCGGTTCGAAGGTAAGCCTATCCCTAACCCTCTCCTCGGTCTCGATTCTACGC
GTACCGGTCATCATCACCATCACCATTGAGTTTAAACCCGCTGATCAGCCTCGACTGTGCCTTCTAGTTG
CCAGCCATCTGTTGTTTGCCCCTCCCCCGTGCCTTCCTTGACCCTGGAAGGTGCCACTCCCACTGTCCTT
TCCTAATAAAATGAGGAAATTGCATCGCATTGTCTGAGTAGGTGTCATTCTATTCTGGGGGGTGGGGTGG
GGCAGGACAGCAAGGGGGAGGATTGGGAAGACAATAGCAGGCATGCTGGGGATGCGGTGGGCTCTATGGC
TTCTGAGGCGGAAAGAACCAGCTGGGGCTCTAGGGGGTATCCCC
[124 nt withheld, positions 2705-2828]
C
[91 nt withheld, positions 2830-2920]
A
[49 nt withheld, positions 2922-2970]
CCTTTGACGTTGGAGTCCACGTTCTTT
[37 nt withheld, positions 2998-3034]
ACCCTATCTCGGTCTATTCTTTTGATTTATAAGGGATTTTGCCGATTTCGGCCTATTGGTTAAAAAATGA
GCTGATTTAACAAAAATTTAACGCGAATTAATTCTGTGGAATGTGTGTCAGTTAGGGTGTGGAAAGTCCC
CAGGCTCCCCAGCAGGCAGAAGTATGCAAAGCATGCATCTCAATTAGTCAGCAACCAGGTGTGGAAAGTC
CCCAGGCTCCCCAGCAGGCAGAAGTATGCAAAGCATGCATCTCAATTAGTCAGCAACCATAGTCCCGCCC
CTAACTCCGCCCATCCCGCCCCTAACTCCGCCCAGTTCCGCCCATTCTCCGCCCCATGGCTGACTAATTT
TTTTTATTTATGCAGAGGCCGAGGCCGCCTCTGCCTCTGAGCTATTCCAGAAGTAGTGAGGAGGCTTTTT
TGGAGGCCTAGGCTTTTGCAAAAAGCTCCCGGGAGCTTGTATATCCATTTTCGGATCTGATCAAGAGACA
GGATGAGGATCGTTTCGCATGATTGAACAAGATGGATTGCACGCAGGTTCTCCGGCCGCTTGGGTGGAGA
GGCTATTCGGCTATGACTGGGCACAACAGACAATCGGCTGCTCTGATGCCGCCGTGTTCCGGCTGTCAGC
GCAGGGGCGCCCGGTTCTTTTTGTCAAGACCGACCTGTCCGGTGCCCTGAATGAACTGCAGGACGAGGCA
GCGCGGCTATCGTGGCTGGCCACGACGGGCGTTCCTTGCGCAGCTGTGCTCGACGTTGTCACTGAAGCGG
GAAGGGACTGGCTGCTATTGGGCGAAGTGCCGGGGCAGGATCTCCTGTCATCTCACCTTGCTCCTGCCGA
GAAAGTATCCATCATGGCTGATGCAATGCGGCGGCTGCATACGCTTGATCCGGCTACCTGCCCATTCGAC
CACCAAGCGAAACATCGCATCGAGCGAGCACGTACTCGGATGGAAGCCGGTCTTGTCGATCAGGATGATC
TGGACGAAGAGCATCAGGGGCTCGCGCCAGCCGAACTGTTCGCCAGGCTCAAGGCGCGCATGCCCGACGG
CGAGGATCTCGTCGTGACCCATGGCGATGCCTGCTTGCCGAATATCATGGTGGAAAATGGCCGCTTTTCT
GGATTCATCGACTGTGGCCGGCTGGGTGTGGCGGACCGCTATCAGGACATAGCGTTGGCTACCCGTGATA
TTGCTGAAGAGCTTGGCGGCGAATGGGCTGACCGCTTCCTCGTGCTTTACGGTATCGCCGCTCCCGATTC
GCAGCGCATCGCCTTCTATCGCCTTCTTGACGAGTTCTTCTGAGCGGGACTCTGGGGTTCGCGAAATGAC
CGACCAAGCGACGCCCAACCTGCCATCACGAGATTTCGATTCCACCGCCGCCTTCTATGAAAGGTTGGGC
TTCGGAATCGTTTTCCGGGACGCCGGCTGGATGATCCTCCAGCGCGGGGATCTCATGCTGGAGTTCTTCG
CCCACCCCAACTTGTTTATTGCAGCTTATAATGGTTACAAATAAAGCAATAGCATCACAAATTTCACAAA
TAAAGCATTTTTTTCACTGCATTCTAGTTGTGGTTTGTCCAAACTCATCAATGTATCTTATCATGTCTGT
ATACCGTCGACCTCTAGCTAGAGCTTGGCGTAATCATGGTCATAGCTGTTTCCTGTGTGAAATTGTTATC
CGCTCACAATTCCACACAACATACGAGCCGGAAGCATAAAGTGTAAAGCCTGGGGTGCCTAATGAGTGAG
CTAACTCACATTAATTGCGTTGCGCTCACTGCCCGCTTTCCAGTCGGGAAACCTGTCGTGCCAGCTGCAT
TAATGAATCGGCCAACGCGCGGGGAGAGGCGGTTTGCGTATTGGGCGCTCTTCCGCTTCCTCGCTCACTG
ACTCGCTGCGCTCGGTCGTTCGGCTGCGGCGAGCGGTATCAGCTCACTCAAAGGCGGTAATACGGTTATC
CACAGAATCAGGGGATAACGCAGGAAAGAACATGTGAGCAAAAGGCCAGCAAAAGGCCAGGAACCGTAAA
AAGGCCGCGTTGCTGGCGTTTTTCCATAGGCTCCGCCCCCCTGACGAGCATCACAAAAATCGACGCTCAA
GTCAGAGGTGGCGAAACCCGACAGGACTATAAAGATACCAGGCGTTTCCCCCTGGAAGCTCCCTCGTGCG
CTCTCCTGTTCCGACCCTGCCGCTTACCGGATACCTGTCCGCCTTTCTCCCTTCGGGAAGCGTGGCGCTT
TCTCATAGCTCACGCTGTAGGTATCTCAGTTCGGTGTAGGTCGTTCGCTCCAAGCTGGGCTGTGTGCACG
AACCCCCCGTTCAGCCCGACCGCTGCGCCTTATCCGGTAACTATCGTCTTGAGTCCAACCCGGTAAGACA
CGACTTATCGCCACTGGCAGCAGCCACTGGTAACAGGATTAGCAGAGCGAGGTATGTAGGCGGTGCTACA
GAGTTCTTGAAGTGGTGGCCTAACTACGGCTACACTAGAAGAACAGTATTTGGTATCTGCGCTCTGCTGA
AGCCAGTTACCTTCGGAAAAAGAGTTGGTAGCTCTTGATCCGGCAAACAAACCACCGCTGGTAGCGGTGG
TTTTTTTGTTTGCAAGCAGCAGATTACGCGCAGAAAAAAAGGATCTCAAGAAGATCCTTTGATCTTTTCT
ACGGGGTCTGACGCTCAGTGGAACGAAAACTCACGTTAAGGGATTTTGGTCATGAGATTATCAAAAAGGA
TCTTCACCTAGATCCTTTTAAATTAAAAATGAAGTTTTAAATCAATCTAAAGTATATATGAGTAAACTTG
GTCTGACAGTTACCAATGCTTAATCAGTGAGGCACCTATCTCAGCGATCTGTCTATTTCGTTCATCCATA
GTTGCCTGACTCCCCGTCGTGTAGATAACTACGATACGGGAGGGCTTACCATCTGGCCCCAGTGCTGCAA
TGATACCGCGAGACCCACGCTCACCGGCTCCAGATTTATCAGCAATAAACCAGCCAGCCGGAAGGGCCGA
GCGCAGAAGTGGTCCTGCAACTTTATCCGCCTCCATCCAGTCTATTAATTGTTGCCGGGAAGCTAGAGTA
AGTAGTTCGCCAGTTAATAGTTTGCGCAACGTTGTTGCCATTGCTACAGGCATCGTGGTGTCACGCTCGT
CGTTTGGTATGGCTTCATTCAGCTCCGGTTCCCAACGATCAAGGCGAGTTACATGATCCCCCATGTTGTG
CAAAAAAGCGGTTAGCTCCTTCGGTCCTCCGATCGTTGTCAGAAGTAAGTTGGCCGCAGTGTTATCACTC
ATGGTTATGGCAGCACTGCATAATTCTCTTACTGTCATGCCATCCGTAAGATGCTTTTCTGTGACTGGTG
AGTACTCAACCAAGTCATTCTGAGAATAGTGTATGCGGCGACCGAGTTGCTCTTGCCCGGCGTCAATACG
GGATAATACCGCGCCACATAGCAGAACTTTAAAAGTGCTCATCATTGGAAAACGTTCTTCGGGGCGAAAA
CTCTCAAGGATCTTACCGCTGTTGAGATCCAGTTCGATGTAACCCACTCGTGCACCCAACTGATCTTCAG
CATCTTTTACTTTCACCAGCGTTTCTGGGTGAGCAAAAACAGGAAGGCAAAATGCCGCAAAAAAGGGAAT
AAGGGCGACACGGAAATGTTGAATACTCATACTCTTCCTTTTTCAATATTATTGAAGCATTTATCAGGGT
TATTGTCTCATGAGCGGATACATATTTGAATGTATTTAGAAAAATAAACAAATAGGGGTTCCGCGCACAT
TTCCCCGAAAAGTGCCACCTGACGTCGACGGATCGGGAGATCTCCCGATCCCCTATGGTGCACTCTCAGT
ACAATCTGCTCTGATGCCGCATAGTTAAGCCAGTATCTGCTCCCTGCTTGTGTGTTGGAGGTCGCTGAGT
AGTGCGCGAGCAAAATTTAAGCTACAACAAGGCAAGGCTTGACCGACAATTGCATGAAGAATCTGCTTAG
GGTTAGGCGTTTTGCGCTGCTTCGCGATGTACGGGCCAGATATACGCGTT
