>Addgene plasmid #111080 | pcDNA3.1-R1ACR_6367-EYFP | depositor partial sequence | sequence record 208895 | ACR coding sequence
ATGTCTGCCATCACAGACCCCGCCCTGGGCCTGTACGGAACCTGGGAGGCCGCCAACAAGGAGTGCGTGG
ATAAGGGCGTGGAGTTTAGCTCCAATACCCGGATGATCGTGCTGCTGTTTGCCAGCGTGTGCTTCTGTCA
GACAGTGTATATGACCAGCAGGGCACCAAGGGTGAACTGGGAGGGCTGCTACCTGCCTCTGTGCGAGACA
TTTCTGTATGGCCTGGCAGCAAGCGGAAACGGAATGATCCGGCTGTCCAATGGCAGAATGGTGCCAATGG
CCAGGTTCTGCTCCTGGCTGGTGACCTGTCCCATCATGCTGATGTCTGTGCTGGCCATCCACGACGTGCG
CTGGATGGGCGTGCCTGTGAAGAATATGGTCATCGCAGCCACACTGATCAGGACCGTGCTGGGAATCGGA
GCATCTAGCACCATCACAGAGACACTGAGATGGGTGCAGTACTGCATCGCCTGTGCCGTGTTCGTGTTCG
AGCTGACAATGGTGAACCAGCTGTTTATCGCCGGCCTGCAGAAGTTCGGCGTGGTGAAGACCAAGCTGAA
TGACATGGTGTATATGAGGATCATGATCCTGCGCGCCCTGTTCTTTTTCAGCTGGACAGCCTTTCCTGTG
ATCTGGATTCTGTCCTCTACCGGCTTCTGCGTGATCGGAGAGGACGGCTCCGTGCTGGCATACCTGGTGG
CCGACTTCCTGTGCAAGAACGTGTATGGCATCATCAACACAAATACCCTGTTCCAGGTGCTGGATGGCGA
GTGGAAGCCAGAGACAAGGGACACCGATGGCAAGATCGCCACAAATCGCCACGCCCACATCGGCGAGACA
TACCTGGAGATGCTGCTGGCCCGGATCAGACGGCACAGAGAGGGCGAGCTG
